>Addgene plasmid #173743 | pJRK86 | addgene full sequence | sequence record 342187 | Addgene Partial NGS Result
GAGTGAGCTGATACCGCTCGCCGCAGCCGAACGACCGAGCGCAGCGAGTCAGTGAGCGAGGAAGCGGCCC
AATACGCAAACCGCCTCTCCCCGCGCGTTGGCCGATTCATTAATGCAGCTGGCACGACAGGTTTCCCGAC
TGGAAAGCGGGCAGTGAGCGCAACGCAATTAATGTGAGTTAGCTCACTCATTAGGCACCCCAGGCTTTAC
ACTTTATGCTTCCGGCTCGTATGTTGTGTGGAATTGTGAGCGGATAACAATTTCACACAGGAAACAGCTA
TGACCATGATTACGCCAAGCGCGCAATTAACCCTCACTAAAGGGAACAAAAGCTGGAGCTCCACCGCGGT
GGCGGCCGCTCTAGAAGGGCTGCAGGAATTCGATTGGATTTTTGCTTTCGTCGTAAATCTACACACGCGT
CTCTTCCGTGCGAGAGTCCAAGCCAGCAGCCAAATTCGTTGACTGAGTATTCAACGTTTATACGTTGTCG
GCAACGAGAAATAGGAAAATGCATCGGGAAATGTTCTTTTTTCGATTTTTTCCAAGGTTTTGACAAATTT
TACCACGAATTTTGCTATGTTTTCAATTAAAAAATATGTTATTCAACTGTTTCTATGAGGAAAATAAGGC
TTTGCATGTAATTTTCTTATTCAGCATAATTTTTAATTAATTTGAATTTTCTGTCCTAACGTTTATTTTG
TTTTCTTGGTTATGACTGATCTGAAATTAATTTTTGAATTTTAAGGTAATATGCCTAAAGATCCAGCCAA
ACCTCCGGCCAAGGCACAAGTTGTGGGATGGCCACCGGTGAGATCATACCGGAAGAACGTGATGGTTTCC
TGCCAAAAATCAAGCGGTGGCCCGGAGGCGGCGGCGTTCGTGAAGATGAGTAAAGGAGAAGAATTGTTCA
CTGGAGTTGTCCCAATCCTCGTCGAGCTCGACGGAGACGTCAACGGACACAAGTTCTCCGTCTCCGGAGA
GGGAGAGGGAGACGCCACCTACGGAAAGCTCACCCTCAAGTTCATCTGCACCACCGGAAAGCTCCCAGTC
CCATGGCCAACCCTCGTCACCACCTTCTGCTACGGAGTCCAATGCTTCTCCCGTTACCCAGACCACATGA
AGCGTCACGACTTCTTCAAGTCCGCCATGCCAGAGGGATACGTCCAAGAGCGTACCATCTTCTTCAAGGT
AAGTTTAAACATATATATACTAACTACTGATTATTTAAATTTTCAGGACGACGGAAACTACAAGACCCGT
GCCGAGGTCAAGTTCGAGGGAGACACCCTCGTCAACCGTATCGAGCTCAAGGTAAGTTTAAACAGTTCGG
TACTAACTAACCATACATATTTAAATTTTCAGGGAATCGACTTCAAGGAGGACGGAAACATCCTCGGACA
CAAGCTCGAGTACAACTACAACTCCCACAACGTCTACATCATGGCCGACAAGCAAAAGAACGGAATCAAG
GTCAACTTCAAGGTAAGTTTAAACATGATTTTACTAACTAACTAATCTGATTTAAATTTTCAGATCCGTC
ACAACATCGAGGACGGATCCGTCCAACTCGCCGACCACTACCAACAAAACACCCCAATCGGAGACGGACC
AGTCCTCCTCCCAGACAACCACTACCTCTCCACCCAATCCGCCCTCTCCAAGGACCCAAACGAGAAGCGT
GACCACATGGTCCTCCTCGAGTTCGTCACCGCCGCCGGAATCACCCACGGAATGGACGAGCTCTACACGT
AATCCAATTACTCTTCAACATCCCTACATGCTCTTTCTCCCTGTGCTCCCACCCCCTATTTTTGTTATTA
TCAAAAAACTTCTCTTAATTTCTTTGTTTTTTAGCTTCTTTTAAGTCACCTCTAACAATGAAATTGTGTA
GATTCAAAAATAGAATTAATTCGTAATAAAAAGTCGAAAAAAATTGTGCTCCCTCCCCCCATTAATAATA
ATTCTATCCCAAAATCTACACAATGTTCTGTGTACACTTCTTATGTTTTTTACTTCTGATAAATTTTTTT
GAAACATCATAGAAAAAACCGCACACAAAATACCTTATCATATGTTACGTTTCAGTTTATGACCGCAATT
TTTAGTAATCAAGCTTATCGATACCGTCGACCTCGAGGGGGGGCCCGGTACCCAATTCGCCCTATAGTGA
GTCGTATTACGCGCGCTCACTGGCCGTCGTTTTACAACGTCGTGACTGGGAAAACCCTGGCGTTACCCAA
CTTAATCGCCTTGCAGCACATCCCCCTTTCGCCAGCTGGCGTAATAGCGAAGAGGCCCGCACCGATCGCC
CTTCCCAACAGTTGCGCAGCCTGAATGGCGAATGGG
[124 nt withheld, positions 2347-2470]
C
[91 nt withheld, positions 2472-2562]
A
[49 nt withheld, positions 2564-2612]
CCTTTGACGTTGGAGTCCACGTTCTTT
[37 nt withheld, positions 2640-2676]
ACCCTATCTCGGTCTATTCTTTTGATTTATAAGGGATTTTGCCGATTTCGGCCTATTGGTTAAAAAATGA
GCTGATTTAACAAAAATTTAACGCGAATTTTAACAAAATATTAACGCTTACAATTTAGGTGGCACTTTTC
GGGGAAATGTGCGCGGAACCCCTATTTGTTTATTTTTCTAAATACATTCAAATATGTATCCGCTCATGAG
ACAATAACCCTGATAAATGCTTCAATAATATTGAAAAAGGAAGAGTATGAGTATTCAACATTTCCGTGTC
GCCCTTATTCCCTTTTTTGCGGCATTTTGCCTTCCTGTTTTTGCTCACCCAGAAACGCTGGTGAAAGTAA
AAGATGCTGAAGATCAGTTGGGTGCACGAGTGGGTTACATCGAACTGGATCTCAACAGCGGTAAGATCCT
TGAGAGTTTTCGCCCCGAAGAACGTTTTCCAATGATGAGCACTTTTAAAGTTCTGCTATGTGGCGCGGTA
TTATCCCGTATTGACGCCGGGCAAGAGCAACTCGGTCGCCGCATACACTATTCTCAGAATGACTTGGTTG
AGTACTCACCAGTCACAGAAAAGCATCTTACGGATGGCATGACAGTAAGAGAATTATGCAGTGCTGCCAT
AACCATGAGTGATAACACTGCGGCCAACTTACTTCTGACAACGATCGGAGGACCGAAGGAGCTAACCGCT
TTTTTGCACAACATGGGGGATCATGTAACTCGCCTTGATCGTTGGGAACCGGAGCTGAATGAAGCCATAC
CAAACGACGAGCGTGACACCACGATGCCTGTAGCAATGGCAACAACGTTGCGCAAACTATTAACTGGCGA
ACTACTTACTCTAGCTTCCCGGCAACAATTAATAGACTGGATGGAGGCGGATAAAGTTGCAGGACCACTT
CTGCGCTCGGCCCTTCCGGCTGGCTGGTTTATTGCTGATAAATCTGGAGCCGGTGAGCGTGGGTCTCGCG
GTATCATTGCAGCACTGGGGCCAGATGGTAAGCCCTCCCGTATCGTAGTTATCTACACGACGGGGAGTCA
GGCAACTATGGATGAACGAAATAGACAGATCGCTGAGATAGGTGCCTCACTGATTAAGCATTGGTAACTG
TCAGACCAAGTTTACTCATATATACTTTAGATTGATTTAAAACTTCATTTTTAATTTAAAAGGATCTAGG
TGAAGATCCTTTTTGATAATCTCATGACCAAAATCCCTTAACGTGAGTTTTCGTTCCACTGAGCGTCAGA
CCCCGTAGAAAAGATCAAAGGATCTTCTTGAGATCCTTTTTTTCTGCGCGTAATCTGCTGCTTGCAAACA
AAAAAACCACCGCTACCAGCGGTGGTTTGTTTGCCGGATCAAGAGCTACCAACTCTTTTTCCGAAGGTAA
CTGGCTTCAGCAGAGCGCAGATACCAAATACTGTTCTTCTAGTGTAGCCGTAGTTAGGCCACCACTTCAA
GAACTCTGTAGCACCGCCTACATACCTCGCTCTGCTAATCCTGTTACCAGTGGCTGCTGCCAGTGGCGAT
AAGTCGTGTCTTACCGGGTTGGACTCAAGACGATAGTTACCGGATAAGGCGCAGCGGTCGGGCTGAACGG
GGGGTTCGTGCACACAGCCCAGCTTGGAGCGAACGACCTACACCGAACTGAGATACCTACAGCGTGAGCT
ATGAGAAAGCGCCACGCTTCCCGAAGGGAGAAAGGCGGACAGGTATCCGGTAAGCGGCAGGGTCGGAACA
GGAGAGCGCACGAGGGAGCTTCCAGGGGGAAACGCCTGGTATCTTTATAGTCCTGTCGGGTTTCGCCACC
TCTGACTTGAGCGTCGATTTTTGTGATGCTCGTCAGGGGGGCGGAGCCTATGGAAAAACGCCAGCAACGC
GGCCTTTTTACGGTTCCTGGCCTTTTGCTGGCCTTTTGCTCACATGTTCTTTCCTGCGTTATCCCCTGAT
TCTGTGGATAACCGTATTACCGCCTTT
Features (pLannotate 1.2.2; 17 found; start..end, strand, type, name):
      1..67      +  rep_origin     RSF ori (fragment): Plasmids containing the RSF 1030 origin of replication can be propagated in E. coli cells that contain additional plasmids with compatible origins.
     67..157     +  CDS            lacI (fragment): lac repressor; lacI; The lac repressor binds to the lac operator to inhibit transcription in E. coli. This inhibition can be relieved by adding lactose or isopropyl-β-D-thiogalactopyranoside (IPTG).
    170..191     +  protein_bind   CAP binding site: CAP binding activates transcription in the presence of cAMP. E. coli catabolite activator protein
    206..236     +  promoter       lac promoter: promoter for the E. coli lac operon
    244..260     +  protein_bind   lac operator: The lac repressor binds to the lac operator to inhibit transcription in E. coli. This inhibition can be relieved by adding lactose or isopropyl-β-D-thiogalactopyranoside (IPTG). lac repressor encoded by lacI
    305..323     +  promoter       T3 promoter: promoter for bacteriophage T3 RNA polymerase
    336..366     +  misc_feature   MCS (fragment): pBluescript multiple cloning site
    367..384     +  misc_feature   MCS (fragment): pBluescript multiple cloning site
    754..885     +  CDS            mini-AID (fragment): minimal degron from the auxin-responsive IAA17 protein of Arabidopsis thaliana (Kubota et al., 2013) acts as an auxin-inducible degron (AID) in the presence of TIR1
    907..1747    +  CDS            mEGFP: monomeric enhanced GFP, optimized with synthetic introns for expression in C. elegans
   2108..2152    +  misc_feature   MCS (fragment): pBluescript multiple cloning site
   2161..2179    -  promoter       T7 promoter: promoter for bacteriophage T7 RNA polymerase
   2187..2342    +  CDS            lacZα (fragment): LacZα fragment of β-galactosidase; lacZ fragment
   2347..2775    +  rep_origin     f1 ori (sequence partly withheld): f1 bacteriophage origin of replication; arrow indicates direction of (+) strand synthesis
   2828..2932    +  promoter       AmpR promoter: bla
   2933..3793    +  CDS            AmpR: β-lactamase; bla; confers resistance to ampicillin, carbenicillin, and related antibiotics
   3964..4552    +  rep_origin     ori: high-copy-number ColE1/pMB1/pBR322/pUC origin of replication
