[The description below was written by a language model from this plasmid's Addgene catalogue record and pLannotate feature annotations shown in this document.]
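Description:
pJRK86 is a C. elegans expression plasmid built on pMLS257, a small pBluescript-type cloning backbone. In E. coli it is maintained at high copy through a ColE1/pUC-family origin and selected with ampicillin via the β-lactamase (AmpR) gene and its own promoter. The backbone also carries an f1 phage origin, remnants of the lac promoter/operator and lacZα region, and T3 and T7 phage promoters flanking the pBluescript polylinker into which the insert was placed. Short matches to an RSF origin and to lacI are annotated only as fragments and are probably residual or spurious backbone homology rather than functional elements.

The roughly 1.7 kb insert is recorded as Prps-0::AID::GFP::unc-54 3' UTR. The rps-0 promoter, from a ribosomal protein gene and consistent with the stated purpose of "general" expression, drives a fusion of an auxin-inducible degron to GFP. The feature table identifies the degron as the mini-AID derived from Arabidopsis IAA17, which targets the fused protein for degradation when auxin and the TIR1 F-box protein are present. The fluorescent protein is annotated as a monomeric enhanced GFP optimized with synthetic introns for worm expression. The promoter and the unc-54 3' UTR, a commonly used worm element for transcript processing, are not annotated individually, but unannotated stretches on either side of the fusion fit their expected positions.

The plasmid comes from work describing CeLINC, a fluorescence-based protein-protein interaction assay in C. elegans. Its stated purpose is broad expression of AID::GFP, but its exact role in that assay is not specified. The annotated sequence is labelled a partial NGS result, although its length closely matches the backbone plus insert.
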