Addgene plasmid #173743: pJRK86
Purpose: general AID::GFP expression
Depositing lab: Mike Boxem. Depositing organization: Utrecht University. Publication: CeLINC, a fluorescence-based protein-protein interaction assay in Caenorhabditis elegans. Kroll JR, Remmelzwaal S, Boxem M. Genetics. 2021 Dec 10;219(4). pii: 6380436. doi: 10.1093/genetics/iyab163. PubMed 34849800.
Backbone
  Vector backbone: pMLS257
  Backbone manufacturer: Agilent Technologies
  Backbone size w/o insert (bp): 2999
  Vector type: Worm Expression
Growth in bacteria
  Bacterial resistance: Ampicillin, 100 μg/mL
  Growth temperature: 37°C
  Growth strain: DH5alpha
  Copy number: High Copy
Gene/Insert
  Gene/Insert name: Prps-0::AID::GFP::unc-54 3' UTR
  Species: C. elegans (nematode)
  Insert size (bp): 1717
  Promoter: Prps-0
  Cloning method: Restriction Enzyme; 5′ cloning site Unknown (unknown if destroyed)
  Sequencing primers: 5′ T3; 3′ T7
Terms and licenses: Academic/Nonprofit Terms; Industry Terms: Not Available to Industry
Depositor comments: Please visit https://doi.org/10.1101/2021.06.01.446599 for bioRxiv preprint.
How to cite: pJRK86 was a gift from Mike Boxem (Addgene plasmid # 173743 ; http://n2t.net/addgene:173743 ; RRID:Addgene_173743)
